Addgene plasmid #127547: pGAPi
Purpose: (Empty Backbone) Gateway-based RNAi vector to clone target gene for silencing in tandem with APT transcript segment
Depositing lab: Luis Vidali. Depositing organization: Worcester Polytechnic Institute. Publication: Robust survival-based RNAi of gene families using in tandem silencing of adenine phosphoribosyltransferase. Orr RG, Foley SJ, Sherman CA, Abreu I, Galotto G, Liu B, Gonzalez-Guerrero M, Vidali L. Plant Physiol. 2020 Aug 6. pii: pp.20.00865. doi: 10.1104/pp.20.00865. PubMed 32764132.
Backbone
  Vector backbone: pGAPi
  Backbone manufacturer: Vidali Lab
  Backbone size (bp): 11239
  Vector type: RNAi
  Promoter: Ubiquitin
  Selectable markers: Hygromycin ; 2-Fluoroadenine
Growth in bacteria
  Bacterial resistance: Chloramphenicol and Ampicillin, 25 & 100 μg/mL
  Growth temperature: 37°C
  Growth strain: ccdB Survival
  Copy number: High Copy
Gene/Insert
  Cloning method: Gateway Cloning
  Sequencing primers: 5′ cttttgtcgatgctcaccctg; 3′ ccggcaacaggattcaatctt
Terms and licenses: Academic/Nonprofit Terms; Industry Terms: Not Available to Industry
How to cite: pGAPi was a gift from Luis Vidali (Addgene plasmid # 127547 ; http://n2t.net/addgene:127547 ; RRID:Addgene_127547)
