[The description below was written by a language model from this plasmid's Addgene catalogue record and pLannotate feature annotations shown in this document.]
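Description:
pGAPi is an empty Gateway destination vector for plant RNA interference, roughly 11.2 kb, built to silence a gene of interest in tandem with adenine phosphoribosyltransferase (APT). It replicates in E. coli from a high-copy ColE1/pUC-type origin and carries an ampicillin resistance gene on the backbone. The Gateway cassettes add chloramphenicol resistance and the ccdB toxin gene, which is why the unrecombined plasmid is maintained in a ccdB-tolerant strain under dual selection. No T-DNA borders or other plant delivery elements appear in the feature table, and the record does not name the intended host species.

The silencing unit is driven by the maize polyubiquitin promoter and ends at a NOS terminator. Between them, two short APT-derived segments lie in opposite orientations (annotated by similarity to Arabidopsis APT4; the true source of the fragment is not stated). Each sits next to a Gateway attR-flanked ccdB/CmR cassette, also mirrored, and a fragment of the GUS coding sequence lies at the centre as a spacer. An LR reaction replaces both cassettes with the target fragment, giving an inverted repeat in which target and APT sequences are fused in each arm. Transcription should then yield a hairpin RNA, with the GUS fragment as the loop, that triggers knockdown of both genes together.

A separate CaMV 35S promoter–hph–CaMV poly(A) cassette confers hygromycin resistance on transformed plant cells. The second listed selection agent, 2-fluoroadenine, is converted by APT into a toxic nucleotide, so only cells with effective APT silencing survive. This survival-based readout enriches for cells that are actively silencing the co-targeted gene or gene family.
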