Features (pLannotate 1.2.2; 32 found; start..end, strand, type, name):
      1..1962    +  promoter       Ubi promoter: maize polyubiquitin gene promoter
   2155..2382    +  CDS            APT4 (fragment): APT4_ARATH - Experimental evidence at protein level: Swiss-Prot protein existence level 1. Catalyzes a salvage reaction resulting in the formation of AMP, that is energically less costly than de novo synthesis. May contribute to the recycling of adenine into adenylate nucleotides and the inactivation of cytokinins by phosphoribosylation. Possesses low activity toward adenine, but can efficiently convert cytokinins from free bases (active form) to the corresponding nucleotides (inactive form). From Arabidopsis thaliana (Mouse-ear cress).
   2391..2411    +  protein_bind   attB2: mutant version of attB; core recombination site for the Gateway® BP reaction BP Clonase™
   2395..2514    +  protein_bind   attR1: mutant version of attR; recombination site for the Gateway® LR reaction LR Clonase™
   2558..2860    -  CDS            ccdB: CCDB_ECOLI - Also known as G, letB, letD. Experimental evidence at protein level: Swiss-Prot protein existence level 1. Toxic component of a type II toxin-antitoxin (TA) system, functioning in plasmid maintainence. Responsible for the post- segregational killing (PSK) of plasmid-free cells, also referred to as a plasmid addiction system. Half-life of over 2 hours. Cell killing by CcdB is accompanied by filamentation, defects in chromosome and plasmid segregation, defects in cell division, formation of anucleate cells, decreased DNA synthesis and plasmid loss. Interferes with the activity of DN
   2865..3023    -  CDS            ccdA (fragment): CCDA_ECO57 - Also known as H, letA. Experimental evidence at protein level: Swiss-Prot protein existence level 1. Antitoxin component of a type II toxin-antitoxin (TA) system which inhibits the post-segregational killing (PSK) of plasmid-free cells, also referred to as a plasmid addiction system. Binds to and blocks the activity of CcdB; will also remove bound CcdB protein from the CcdB-GyrA complex by forming a CcdA-CcdB complex, a process termed rejuvenation. Functions as a transcriptional corepressor for the ccdAB operon, repression also requires CcdB (By similarity). From Escherichia coli
   3180..3861    -  CDS            CmR (fragment): chloramphenicol acetyltransferase confers resistance to chloramphenicol
   3862..3891    -  promoter       cat promoter (fragment): promoter of the E. coli cat gene encoding chloramphenicol acetyltransferase
   3915..3945    -  promoter       lac UV5 promoter: E. coli lac promoter with an "up" mutation
   3970..4094    -  protein_bind   attR1: mutant version of attR; recombination site for the Gateway® LR reaction LR Clonase™
   4104..4472    +  CDS            GUS (fragment): β-glucuronidase; uidA (or gusA) from E. coli
   4488..4612    +  protein_bind   attR1: mutant version of attR; recombination site for the Gateway® LR reaction LR Clonase™
   4637..4667    +  promoter       lac UV5 promoter: E. coli lac promoter with an "up" mutation
   4691..4720    +  promoter       cat promoter (fragment): promoter of the E. coli cat gene encoding chloramphenicol acetyltransferase
   4721..5402    +  CDS            CmR (fragment): chloramphenicol acetyltransferase confers resistance to chloramphenicol
   5559..5717    +  CDS            ccdA (fragment): CCDA_ECO57 - Also known as H, letA. Experimental evidence at protein level: Swiss-Prot protein existence level 1. Antitoxin component of a type II toxin-antitoxin (TA) system which inhibits the post-segregational killing (PSK) of plasmid-free cells, also referred to as a plasmid addiction system. Binds to and blocks the activity of CcdB; will also remove bound CcdB protein from the CcdB-GyrA complex by forming a CcdA-CcdB complex, a process termed rejuvenation. Functions as a transcriptional corepressor for the ccdAB operon, repression also requires CcdB (By similarity). From Escherichia coli
   5722..6024    +  CDS            ccdB: CCDB_ECOLI - Also known as G, letB, letD. Experimental evidence at protein level: Swiss-Prot protein existence level 1. Toxic component of a type II toxin-antitoxin (TA) system, functioning in plasmid maintainence. Responsible for the post- segregational killing (PSK) of plasmid-free cells, also referred to as a plasmid addiction system. Half-life of over 2 hours. Cell killing by CcdB is accompanied by filamentation, defects in chromosome and plasmid segregation, defects in cell division, formation of anucleate cells, decreased DNA synthesis and plasmid loss. Interferes with the activity of DN
   6068..6189    -  protein_bind   attR3: mutant version of attR; recombination site for the Gateway® LR reaction LR Clonase™
   6171..6191    -  protein_bind   attB2: mutant version of attB; core recombination site for the Gateway® BP reaction BP Clonase™
   6200..6427    -  CDS            APT4 (fragment): APT4_ARATH - Experimental evidence at protein level: Swiss-Prot protein existence level 1. Catalyzes a salvage reaction resulting in the formation of AMP, that is energically less costly than de novo synthesis. May contribute to the recycling of adenine into adenylate nucleotides and the inactivation of cytokinins by phosphoribosylation. Possesses low activity toward adenine, but can efficiently convert cytokinins from free bases (active form) to the corresponding nucleotides (inactive form). From Arabidopsis thaliana (Mouse-ear cress).
   6611..6863    +  terminator     NOS terminator: nopaline synthase terminator and poly(A) signal
   6896..7241    +  promoter       CaMV 35S promoter: strong constitutive promoter from cauliflower mosaic virus
   7193..7239    +  promoter       minimal CaMV 35S promoter: minimal 35S promoter from cauliflower mosaic virus
   7271..8293    +  CDS            hph: KHYB_ECOLX - Experimental evidence at protein level: Swiss-Prot protein existence level 1. The aminoglycoside phosphotransferases achieve inactivation of their antibiotic substrates by phosphorylation. Only phosphorylates hygromycin and closely related compounds such as demethyl analogs and destomycin. From Escherichia coli.
   8366..8542    +  polyA_signal   CaMV poly(A) signal: cauliflower mosaic virus polyadenylation signal
   9118..9140    -  protein_bind   lac operator (fragment): The lac repressor binds to the lac operator to inhibit transcription in E. coli. This inhibition can be relieved by adding lactose or isopropyl-β-D-thiogalactopyranoside (IPTG). lac repressor encoded by lacI
   9144..9174    -  promoter       lac promoter: promoter for the E. coli lac operon
   9189..9210    -  protein_bind   CAP binding site: CAP binding activates transcription in the presence of cAMP. E. coli catabolite activator protein
   9223..9315    -  CDS            lacI (fragment): lac repressor; lacI; The lac repressor binds to the lac operator to inhibit transcription in E. coli. This inhibition can be relieved by adding lactose or isopropyl-β-D-thiogalactopyranoside (IPTG).
   9498..10086   -  rep_origin     ori: high-copy-number ColE1/pMB1/pBR322/pUC origin of replication
  10257..11117   -  CDS            AmpR: β-lactamase; bla; confers resistance to ampicillin, carbenicillin, and related antibiotics
  11118..11222   -  promoter       AmpR promoter: bla
>Addgene plasmid #127547 | pGAPi | addgene full sequence | sequence record 249070 | Addgene Partial NGS Result
CTAGAGATAATGAGCATTGCATGTCTAAGTTATAAAAAATTACCACATATTTTTTTTGTCACACTTGTTT
GAAGTGCAGTTTATCTATCTTTATACATATATTTAAACTTTACTCTACGAATAATATAATCTATAGTACT
ACAATAATATCAGTGTTTTAGAGAATCATATAAATGAACAGTTAGACATGGTCTAAAGGACAATTGAGTA
TTTTGACAACAGGACTCTACAGTTTTATCTTTTTAGTGTGCATGTGTTCTCCTTTTTTTTTGCAAATAGC
TTCACCTATATAATACTTCATCCATTTTATTAGTACATCCATTTAGGGTTTAGGGTTAATGGTTTTTATA
GACTAATTTTTTTAGTACATCTATTTTATTCTATTTTAGCCTCTAAATTAAGAAAACTAAAACTCTATTT
TAGTTTTTTTATTTAATAATTTAGATATAAAATAGAATAAAATAAAGTGACTAAAAATTAAACAAATACC
CTTTAAGAAATTAAAAAAACTAAGGAAACATTTTTCTTGTTTCGAGTAGATAATGCCAGCCTGTTAAACG
CCGTCGACGAGTCTAACGGACACCAACCAGCGAACCAGCAGCGTCGCGTCGGGCCAAGCGAAGCAGACGG
CACGGCATCTCTGTCGCTGCCTCTGGACCCCTCTCGAGAGTTCCGCTCCACCGTTGGACTTGCTCCGCTG
TCGGCATCCAGAAATTGCGTGGCGGAGCGGCAGACGTGAGCCGGCACGGCAGGCGGCCTCCTCCTCCTCT
CACGGCACCGGCAGCTACGGGGGATTCCTTTCCCACCGCTCCTTCGCTTTCCCTTCCTCGCCCGCCGTAA
TAAATAGACACCCCCTCCACACCCTCTTTCCCCAACCTCGTGTTGTTCGGAGCGCACACACACACAACCA
GATCTCCCCCAAATCCACCCGTCGGCACCTCCGCTTCAAGGTACGCCGCTCGTCCTCCCCCCCCCCCCCT
CTCTACCTTCTCTAGATCGGCGTTCCGGTCCATGGTTAGGGCCCGGTAGTTCTACTTCTGTTCATGTTTG
TGTTAGATCCGTGTTTGTGTTAGATCCGTGCTGCTAGCGTTCGTACACGGATGCGACCTGTACGTCAGAC
ACGTTCTGATTGCTAACTTGCCAGTGTTTCTCTTTGGGGAATCCTGGGATGGCTCTAGCCGTTCCGCAGA
CGGGATCGATTTCATGATTTTTTTTGTTTCGTTGCATAGGGTTTGGTTTGCCCTTTTCCTTTATTTCAAT
ATATGCCGTGCACTTGTTTGTCGGGTCATCTTTTCATGCTTTTTTTTGTCTTGGTTGTGATGATGTGGTC
TGGTTGGGCGGTCGTTCTAGATCGGAGTAGAATTAATTCTGTTTCAAACTACCTGGTGGATTTATTAATT
TTGGATCTGTATGTGTGTGCCATACATATTCATAGTTACGAATTGAAGATGATGGATGGAAATATCGATC
TAGGATAGGTATACATGTTGATGCGGGTTTTACTGATGCATATACAGAGATGCTTTTTGTTCGCTTGGTT
GTGATGATGTGGTGTGGTTGGGCGGTCGTTCATTCGTTCTAGATCGGAGTAGAATACTGTTTCAAACTAC
CTGGTGTATTTATTAATTTTGGAACTGTATGTGTGTGTCATACATCTTCATAGTTACGAGTTTAAGATGG
ATGGAAATATCGATCTAGGATAGGTATACATGTTGATGTGGGTTTTACTGATGCATATACATGATGGCAT
ATGCAGCATCTATTCATATGCTCTAACCTTGAGTACCTATCTATTATAATAAACAAGTATGTTTTATAAT
TATTTTGATCTTGATATACTTGGATGATGGCATATGCAGCAGCTATATGTGGATTTTTTTAGCCCTGCCT
TCATACGCTATTTATTTGCTTGGTACTGTTTCTTTTGTCGATGCTCACCCTGTTGTTTGGTGTTACTTCT
GCGCCAGTGCCAAGTTAATTCGAGCTCAAGCTTTACCGTGCGCCACTTGACACAGACTGGAAATATTCTC
GTTCACACAGTGCTAGGGCTTCAGGGTGTGAGCCGTGGCGCATCTTGTGGACTTGCCGTGGCGAGCTACC
TCCACGCTCCCGCTTCCGCAATTTTGTTGCAGTGCTTTGGATTCTCGTGGTTGCTCGTCTCAGGAAGTGA
AGATGTCGGCCTCCAAGGATGGCGACCCTCGGATCCAGTATATCTCGGACAGCATCCGTACCATTCCTGA
TTTTCCTCACAAAGGCATTATGTTCCGAGATGTGACGACGTTGCTGTTGGATCATAAGGCTTTCAAAGAC
ACGATCGACATCTTTGTTGAGCGTTACCGGGACCAGAAGGTGGACGTCATTGTGGGAATTGAAGCTCGAG
GTATTTAAATCCACTTTGTACAAGAAAGCTGAACGAGAAACGTAAAATGATATAAATATCAATATATTAA
ATTAGATTTTGCATAAAAAACAGACTACATAATACTGTAAAACACAACATATCCAGTCACTATGGTCGAC
CTGCAGACTGGCTGTGTATAAGGGAGCCTGACATTTATATTCCCCAGAACATCAGGTTAATGGCGTTTTT
GATGTCATTTTCGCGGTGGCTGAGATCAGCCACTTCTTCCCCGATAACGGAGACCGGCACACTGGCCATA
TCGGTGGTCATCATGCGCCAGCTTTCATCCCCGATATGCACCACCGGGTAAAGTTCACGGGAGACTTTAT
CTGACAGCAGACGTGCACTGGCCAGGGGGATCACCATCCGTCGCCCGGGCGTGTCAATAATATCACTCTG
TACATCCACAAACAGACGATAACGGCTCTCTCTTTTATAGGTGTAAACCTTAAACTGCATTTCACCAGCC
CCTGTTCTCGTCAGCAAAAGAGCCGTTCATTTCAATAAACCGGGCGACCTCAGCCATCCCTTCCTGATTT
TCCGCTTTCCAGCGTTCGGCACGCAGACGACGGGCTTCATTCTGCATGGTTGTGCTTACCAGACCGGAGA
TATTGACATCATATATGCCTTGAGCAACTGATAGCTGTCGCTGTCAACTGTCACTGTAATACGCTGCTTC
ATAGCATACCTCTTTTTGACATACTTCGGGTATACATATCAGTATATATTCTTATACCGCAAAAATCAGC
GCGCAAATACGCATACTGTTATCTGGCTTTTAGTAAGCCGGATCCACGCGTTTACGCCCCGCCCTGCCAC
TCATCGCAGTACTGTTGTAATTCATTAAGCATTCTGCCGACATGGAAGCCATCACAAACGGCATGATGAA
CCTGAATCGCCAGCGGCATCAGCACCCTGTCGCCTTGCGTATAATATTTGCCCATGGTGAAAACGGGGGC
GAAGAAGTTGTCCATATTGGCCACGTTTAAATCAAAACTGGTGAAACTCACCCAGGGATTGGCTGAGACG
AAAAACATATTCTCAATAAACCCTTTAGGGAAATAGGCCAGGTTTTCACCGTAACACGCCACATCTTGCG
AATATATGTGTAGAAACTGCCGGAAATCGTCGTGGTATTCACTCCAGAGCGATGAAAACGTTTCAGTTTG
CTCATGGAAAACGGTGTAACAAGGGTGAACACTATCCCATATCACCAGCTCACCGTCTTTCATTGCCATA
CGGAATTCCGGATGAGCATTCATCAGGCGGGCAAGAATGTGAATAAAGGCCGGATAAAACTTGTGCTTAT
TTTTCTTTACGGTCTTTAAAAAGGCCGTAATATCCAGCTGAACGGTCTGGTTATAGGTACATTGAGCAAC
TGACTGAAATGCCTCAAAATGTTCTTTACGATGCCATTGGGATATATCAACGGTGGTATATCCAGTGATT
TTTTTCTCCATTTTAGCTTCCTTAGCTCCTGAAAATCTCGACGGATCCTAACTCAAAATCCACACATTAT
ACGAGCCGGAAGCATAAAGTGTAAAGCCTGGGGTGCCTAATGCGGCCGCCATAGTGACTGGATATGTTGT
GTTTTACAGTATTATGTAGTCTGTTTTTTATGCAAAATCTAATTTAATATATTGATATTTATATCATTTT
ACGTTTCTCGTTCAGCTTTTTTGTACAAACTTGTGATTACGTACAGATGAACATGGCATCGTGGTGATTG
ATGAAACTGCTGCTGTCGGCTTTAACCTCTCTTTAGGCATTGGTTTCGAAGCGGGCAACAAGCCGAAAGA
ACTGTACAGCGAAGAGGCAGTCAACGGGGAAACTCAGCAAGCGCACTTACAGGCGATTAAAGAGCTGATA
GCGCGTGACAAAAACCACCCAAGCGTGGTGATGTGGAGTATTGCCAACGAACCCTCGAGGGATACCCGTC
CGCAAGGTGCACGGGAATATTTCGCGCCACTGGCGGAAGCAACGCGTAAACTCGACCCGACGCGTCCGAT
CACCTGCGTCAATGTAATGTTCTGCGACGCTCACACCGATACCATCAGCGATCTCTTTGATGCCTAGGTA
CGTAATCACAAGTTTGTACAAAAAAGCTGAACGAGAAACGTAAAATGATATAAATATCAATATATTAAAT
TAGATTTTGCATAAAAAACAGACTACATAATACTGTAAAACACAACATATCCAGTCACTATGGCGGCCGC
ATTAGGCACCCCAGGCTTTACACTTTATGCTTCCGGCTCGTATAATGTGTGGATTTTGAGTTAGGATCCG
TCGAGATTTTCAGGAGCTAAGGAAGCTAAAATGGAGAAAAAAATCACTGGATATACCACCGTTGATATAT
CCCAATGGCATCGTAAAGAACATTTTGAGGCATTTCAGTCAGTTGCTCAATGTACCTATAACCAGACCGT
TCAGCTGGATATTACGGCCTTTTTAAAGACCGTAAAGAAAAATAAGCACAAGTTTTATCCGGCCTTTATT
CACATTCTTGCCCGCCTGATGAATGCTCATCCGGAATTCCGTATGGCAATGAAAGACGGTGAGCTGGTGA
TATGGGATAGTGTTCACCCTTGTTACACCGTTTTCCATGAGCAAACTGAAACGTTTTCATCGCTCTGGAG
TGAATACCACGACGATTTCCGGCAGTTTCTACACATATATTCGCAAGATGTGGCGTGTTACGGTGAAAAC
CTGGCCTATTTCCCTAAAGGGTTTATTGAGAATATGTTTTTCGTCTCAGCCAATCCCTGGGTGAGTTTCA
CCAGTTTTGATTTAAACGTGGCCAATATGGACAACTTCTTCGCCCCCGTTTTCACCATGGGCAAATATTA
TACGCAAGGCGACAGGGTGCTGATGCCGCTGGCGATTCAGGTTCATCATGCCGTTTGTGATGGCTTCCAT
GTCGGCAGAATGCTTAATGAATTACAACAGTACTGCGATGAGTGGCAGGGCGGGGCGTAAACGCGTGGAT
CCGGCTTACTAAAAGCCAGATAACAGTATGCGTATTTGCGCGCTGATTTTTGCGGTATAAGAATATATAC
TGATATGTATACCCGAAGTATGTCAAAAAGAGGTATGCTATGAAGCAGCGTATTACAGTGACAGTTGACA
GCGACAGCTATCAGTTGCTCAAGGCATATATGATGTCAATATCTCCGGTCTGGTAAGCACAACCATGCAG
AATGAAGCCCGTCGTCTGCGTGCCGAACGCTGGAAAGCGGAAAATCAGGAAGGGATGGCTGAGGTCGCCC
GGTTTATTGAAATGAACGGCTCTTTTGCTGACGAGAACAGGGGCTGGTGAAATGCAGTTTAAGGTTTACA
CCTATAAAAGAGAGAGCCGTTATCGTCTGTTTGTGGATGTACAGAGTGATATTATTGACACGCCCGGGCG
ACGGATGGTGATCCCCCTGGCCAGTGCACGTCTGCTGTCAGATAAAGTCTCCCGTGAACTTTACCCGGTG
GTGCATATCGGGGATGAAAGCTGGCGCATGATGACCACCGATATGGCCAGTGTGCCGGTCTCCGTTATCG
GGGAAGAAGTGGCTGATCTCAGCCACCGCGAAAATGACATCAAAAACGCCATTAACCTGATGTTCTGGGG
AATATAAATGTCAGGCTCCCTTATACACAGCCAGTCTGCAGGTCGACCATAGTGACTGGATATGTTGTGT
TTTACAGTATTATGTAGTCTGTTTTTTATGCAAAATCTAATTTAATATATTGATATTTATATCATTTTAC
GTTTCTCGTTCAGCTTTCTTGTACAAAGTGGGTTTAAATACCTCGAGCTTCAATTCCCACAATGACGTCC
ACCTTCTGGTCCCGGTAACGCTCAACAAAGATGTCGATCGTGTCTTTGAAAGCCTTATGATCCAACAGCA
ACGTCGTCACATCTCGGAACATAATGCCTTTGTGAGGAAAATCAGGAATGGTACGGATGCTGTCCGAGAT
ATACTGGATCCGAGGGTCGCCATCCTTGGAGGCCGACATCTTCACTTCCTGAGACGAGCAACCACGAGAA
TCCAAAGCACTGCAACAAAATTGCGGAAGCGGGAGCGTGGAGGTAGCTCGCCACGGCAAGTCCACAAGAT
GCGCCACGGCTCACACCCTGAAGCCCTAGCACTGTGTGAACGAGAATATTTCCAGTCTGTGTCAAGTGGC
GCACGGTAAAGCTTGGTACCCCTACTCCAAGATCGTTCAAACATTTGGCAATAAAGTTTCTTAAGATTGA
ATCCTGTTGCCGGTCTTGCGATGATTATCATATAATTTCTGTTGAATTACGTTAAGCATGTAATAATTAA
CATGTAATGCATGACGTTATTTATGAGATGGGTTTTTATGATTAGAGTCCCGCAATTATACATTTAATAC
GCGATAGAAAACAAAATATAGCGCGCAAACTAGGATAAATTATCGCGCGCGGTGTCATCTATGTTACTAG
ATCGGGGATACAGTCTCAGAAGACCAAAGGGCTATTGAGACTTTTCAACAAAGGGTAATTTCGGGAAACC
TCCTCGGATTCCATTGCCCAGCTATCTGTCACTTCATCGAAAGGACAGTAGAAAAGGAAGGTGGCTCCTA
CAAATGCCATCATTGCGATAAAGGAAAGGCTATCATTCAAGATGCCTCTGCCGACAGTGGTCCCAAAGAT
GGACCCCCACCCACGAGGAGCATCGTGGAAAAAGAAGACGTTCCAACCACGTCTTCAAAGCAAGTGGATT
GATGTGACATCTCCACTGACGTAAGGGATGACGCACAATCCCACTATCCTTCGCAAGACCCTTCCTCTAT
ATAAGGAAGTTCATTTCATTTGGAGAGGACAGCCCAAGCATGGAGAACCGACCTGCAGGCATGAAAAAGC
CTGAACTCACCGCGACGTCTGTCGAGAAGTTTCTGATCGAAAAGTTCGACAGCGTCTCCGACCTGATGCA
GCTCTCGGAGGGCGAAGAATCTCGTGCTTTCAGCTTCGATGTAGGAGGGCGTGGATATGTCCTGCGGGTA
AATAGCTGCGCCGATGGTTTCTACAAAGATCGTTATGTTTATCGGCACTTTGCATCGGCCGCGCTCCCGA
TTCCGGAAGTGCTTGACATTGGGGAATTCAGCGAGAGCCTGACCTATTGCATCTCCCGCCGTGCACAGGG
TGTCACGTTGCAAGACCTGCCTGAAACCGAACTGCCCGCTGTTCTGCAGCCGGTCGCGGAGGCCATGGAT
GCGATCGCTGCGGCCGATCTTAGCCAGACGAGCGGGTTCGGCCCATTCGGACCGCAAGGAATCGGTCAAT
ACACTACATGGCGTGATTTCATATGCGCGATTGCTGATCCCCATGTGTATCACTGGCAAACTGTGATGGA
CGACACCGTCAGTGCGTCCGTCGCGCAGGCTCTCGATGAGCTGATGCTTTGGGCCGAGGACTGCCCCGAA
GTCCGGCACCTCGTGCACGCGGATTTCGGCTCCAACAATGTCCTGACGGACAATGGCCGCATAACAGCGG
TCATTGACTGGAGCGAGGCGATGTTCGGGGATTCCCAATACGAGGTCGCCAACATCTTCTTCTGGAGGCC
GTGGTTGGCTTGTATGGAGCAGCAGACGCGCTACTTCGAGCGGAGGCATCCGGAGCTTGCAGGATCGCCG
CGGCTCCGGGCGTATATGCTCCGCATTGGTCTTGACCAACTCTATCAGAGCTTGGTTGACGGCAATTTCG
ATGATGCAGCTTGGGCGCAGGGTCGATGCGACGCAATCGTCCGATCCGGAGCCGGGACTGTCGGGCGTAC
ACAAATCGCCCGCAGAAGCGCGGCCGTCTGGACCGATGGCTGTGTAGAAGTACTCGCCGATAGTGGAAAC
CGACGCCCCAGCACTCGTCCGAGGGCAAAGGAATGAGCGGGACTCTGGGGTTCGGACGGTACGCTGAAAT
CACCAGTCTCTCTCTACAAATCTATCTCTCTCTATTTTCTCCATAAATAATGTGTGAGTAGTTTCCCGAT
AAGGGAAATTAGGGTTCTTATAGGGTTTCGCTCATGTGTTGAGCATATAAGAAACCCTTAGTATGTATTT
GTATTTGTAAAATACTTCTATCAATAAAATTTCTAATTCCTAAAACCAAAATCCAGTACTAAAATCCAGA
TCTCCTAAAGTCCCTATAGATCTTTGTCGTGAATATAAACCAGACACGAGACGACTAAACCTGGAGCCCA
GACGCCGTTCGAAGCTAGAAGTACCGCTTAGGCAGGAGGCCGTTAGGGAAAAGATGCTAAGGCAGGGTTG
GTTACGTTGACTCCCCCGTAGGTTTGGTTTAAATATGATGAAGTGGACGGAAGGAAGGAGGAAGACAAGG
AAGGATAAGGTTGCAGGCCCTGTGCAAGGTAAGAAGATGGAAATTTGATAGAGGTACGCTACTATACTTA
TACTATACGCTAAGGGAATGCTTGTATTTATACCCTATACCCCCTAATAACCCCTTATCAATTTAAGAAA
TAATCCGCATAAGCCCCCGCTTAAAAATTGGTATCAGAGCCATGAATAGGTCTATGACCAAAACTCAAGA
GGATAAAACCTCACCAAAATACGAAAGAGTTCTTAACTCTAAAGATAAAAGATCTTTCAAGATCAAAACT
AGTTCCCTCACACCGGTGACGGGGATCGCATGCGATATCTCGAGATCTAGCTTGGCGTAATCATGGTCAT
AGCTGTTTCCTGTGTGAAATTGTTATCCGCTCACAATTCCACACAACATACGAGCCGGAAGCATAAAGTG
TAAAGCCTGGGGTGCCTAATGAGTGAGCTAACTCACATTAATTGCGTTGTGCTCACTGCCCGCTTTCCAG
TCGGGAAACCTGTCGTGCCAGCTGCATTAATGAATCGGCCAACGCGCGGGGAGAGGCGGTTTGCGTATTG
GGCGCTCTTCCGCTTCCTCGCTCACTGACTCGCTGCGCTCGGTCGTTCGGCTGCGGCGAGCGGTATCAGC
TCACTCAAAGGCGGTAATACGGTTATCCACAGAATCAGGGGATAACGCAGGAAAGAACATGTGAGCAAAA
GGCCAGCAAAAGGCCAGGAACCGTAAAAAGGCCGCGTTGCTGGCGTTTTTCCATAGGCTCCGCCCCCCTG
ACGAGCATCACAAAAATCGACGCTCAAGTCAGAGGTGGCGAAACCCGACAGGACTATAAAGATACCAGGC
GTTTCCCCCTGGAAGCTCCCTCGTGCGCTCTCCTGTTCCGACCCTGCCGCTTACCGGATACCTGTCCGCC
TTTCTCCCTTCGGGAAGCGTGGCGCTTTCTCATAGCTCACGCTGTAGGTATCTCAGTTCGGTGTAGGTCG
TTCGCTCCAAGCTGGGCTGTGTGCACGAACCCCCCGTTCAGCCCGACCGCTGCGCCTTATCCGGTAACTA
TCGTCTTGAGTCCAACCCGGTAAGACACGACTTATCGCCACTGGCAGCAGCCACTGGTAACAGGATTAGC
AGAGCGAGGTATGTAGGCGGTGCTACAGAGTTCTTGAAGTGGTGGCCTAACTACGGCTACACTAGAAGAA
CAGTATTTGGTATCTGCGCTCTGCTGAAGCCAGTTACCTTCGGAAAAAGAGTTGGTAGCTCTTGATCCGG
CAAACAAACCACCGCTGGTAGCGGTGGTTTTTTTGTTTGCAAGCAGCAGATTACGCGCAGAAAAAAAGGA
TCTCAAGAAGATCCTTTGATCTTTTCTACGGGGTCTGACGCTCAGTGGAACGAAAACTCACGTTAAGGGA
TTTTGGTCATGAGATTATCAAAAAGGATCTTCACCTAGATCCTTTTAAATTAAAAATGAAGTTTTAAATC
AATCTAAAGTATATATGAGTAAACTTGGTCTGACAGTTACCAATGCTTAATCAGTGAGGCACCTATCTCA
GCGATCTGTCTATTTCGTTCATCCATAGTTGCCTGACTCCCCGTCGTGTAGATAACTACGATACGGGAGG
GCTTACCATCTGGCCCCAGTGCTGCAATGATACCGCGAGACCCACGCTCACCGGCTCCAGATTTATCAGC
AATAAACCAGCCAGCCGGAAGGGCCGAGCGCAGAAGTGGTCCTGCAACTTTATCCGCCTCCATCCAGTCT
ATTAATTGTTGCCGGGAAGCTAGAGTAAGTAGTTCGCCAGTTAATAGTTTGCGCAACGTTGTTGCCATTG
CTACAGGCATCGTGGTGTCACGCTCGTCGTTTGGTATGGCTTCATTCAGCTCCGGTTCCCAACGATCAAG
GCGAGTTACATGATCCCCCATGTTGTGCAAAAAAGCGGTTAGCTCCTTCGGTCCTCCGATCGTTGTCAGA
AGTAAGTTGGCCGCAGTGTTATCACTCATGGTTATGGCAGCACTGCATAATTCTCTTACTGTCATGCCAT
CCGTAAGATGCTTTTCTGTGACTGGTGAGTACTCAACCAAGTCATTCTGAGAATAGTGTATGCGGCGACC
GAGTTGCTCTTGCCCGGCGTCAATACGGGATAATACCGCGCCACATAGCAGAACTTTAAAAGTGCTCATC
ATTGGAAAACGTTCTTCGGGGCGAAAACTCTCAAGGATCTTACCGCTGTTGAGATCCAGTTCGATGTAAC
CCACTCGTGCACCCAACTGATCTTCAGCATCTTTTACTTTCACCAGCGTTTCTGGGTGAGCAAAAACAGG
AAGGCAAAATGCCGCAAAAAAGGGAATAAGGGCGACACGGAAATGTTGAATACTCATACTCTTCCTTTTT
CAATATTATTGAAGCATTTATCAGGGTTATTGTCTCATGAGCGGATACATATTTGAATGTATTTAGAAAA
ATAAACAAATAGGGGTTCCGCGCACATTTCCCCGAAAAGTGC
